Addgene plasmid #25764: pEN_TmiR_Gb2-K
Purpose: Entry vector with TRE promoter driving mouse G beta 2 miR30-based shRNA.
Depositing lab: Iain Fraser. Depositing organization: California Institute of Technology. Publication: A single lentiviral vector platform for microRNA-based conditional RNA interference and coordinated transgene expression. Shin KJ, Wall EA, Zavzavadjian JR, Santat LA, Liu J, Hwang JI, Rebres R, Roach T, Seaman W, Simon MI, Fraser ID. Proc Natl Acad Sci U S A. 2006 Sep 12. 103(37):13759-64. 10.1073/pnas.0606179103 PubMed 16945906.
Backbone
  Vector backbone: pENTR1A-Gent
  Backbone manufacturer: ATCC 10326362
  Backbone size w/o insert (bp): 4259
  Vector type: Entry vector
Growth in bacteria
  Bacterial resistance: Gentamicin, 10 μg/mL
  Growth temperature: 37°C
  Growth strain: Top10
  Growth instructions: Top10
  Copy number: Unknown
Gene/Insert
  Gene/Insert name: Gb2 miR-shRNA (alt name: G beta 2)
  Species: M. musculus (mouse)
  Insert size (bp): 22
  Entrez Gene: Gnb2 (a.k.a. Gnb-2)
  Cloning method: Restriction Enzyme; 5′ cloning site attL1 (not destroyed); 3′ cloning site attL2 (not destroyed)
  Sequencing primers: 5′ pCEP-fwd; 3′ n/a
Resource information
  A portion of this plasmid was derived from a plasmid made by: TRE promoter- David Anderson, Caltech; miR30- Greg Hannon, CSHL
Terms and licenses: Academic/Nonprofit Terms; Industry Terms: Not Available to Industry
Depositor comments: Entry vector with TRE-driven G beta 2 miR-shRNA: TGCTCATGTATTCCCACGACAA Addgene sequence shows that this plasmid is missing the SpeI site.
How to cite: pEN_TmiR_Gb2-K was a gift from Iain Fraser (Addgene plasmid # 25764 ; http://n2t.net/addgene:25764 ; RRID:Addgene_25764)
