[The description below was written by a language model from this plasmid's Addgene catalogue record and pLannotate feature annotations shown in this document.]
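Description:
pEN_TmiR_Gb2-K is a Gateway entry vector built on the pENTR1A-Gent backbone and carries a tetracycline-regulated, microRNA-based shRNA cassette targeting mouse G beta 2 (Gnb2). It is propagated in E. coli from a high-copy ColE1/pUC-type origin and selected with gentamicin. The feature table shows an intact gentamicin acetyltransferase gene (aacC1) driven by a class 1 integron Pc promoter. This gene sits between two fragments of the kanamycin resistance gene, which suggests the gentamicin cassette was inserted into, and disrupts, the original KanR marker of pENTR1A. rrnB T1 and T2 terminators lie upstream of the cloning region, where they insulate it from read-through transcription from the backbone.

The payload lies between attL1 and attL2. It consists of a tetracycline response element with seven tetO repeats joined to a minimal CMV promoter (together the TRE promoter), followed by human miR-30a 5' and 3' flanking sequences. These flanks surround a hairpin whose 22-nt targeting sequence is directed against Gnb2. Embedding the shRNA in a miR-30 context allows it to be transcribed by RNA polymerase II and processed through the endogenous microRNA pathway. The TRE makes expression depend on a tetracycline-controlled transactivator, and so on doxycycline.

Because the attL sites are preserved, the whole promoter-shRNA unit can be transferred by LR recombination into a compatible destination vector. The associated publication describes a single lentiviral platform for conditional RNAi with coordinated transgene expression, so lentiviral destination vectors are the likely recipients. The depositor notes that the sequenced plasmid lacks an expected SpeI site.
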