Features (pLannotate 1.2.2; 15 found; start..end, strand, type, name):
     67..166     +  protein_bind   attL1: mutant version of attL; recombination site for the Gateway® LR reaction LR Clonase™
    205..475     +  protein_bind   tetracycline response element: contains seven copies of the tetracycline operator tetO tetracycline repressor TetR
    486..503     +  misc_feature   MCS (fragment): pUC18/19 multiple cloning site
    508..546     +  promoter       minimal CMV promoter: human cytomegalovirus (CMV) immediate early promoter
    673..766     +  ncRNA          5' miR-30a: sequence upstream of the 71-nt precursor of the human miR-30a microRNA (Zeng et al., 2002) miRNA
    878..990     +  ncRNA          3' miR-30a: sequence downstream of the 71-nt precursor of the human miR-30a microRNA (Zeng et al., 2002) miRNA
   1029..1128    -  protein_bind   attL2: mutant version of attL; recombination site for the Gateway® LR reaction LR Clonase™
   1251..1877    +  CDS            KanR (fragment): aminoglycoside phosphotransferase; aph(3')-Ia; confers resistance to kanamycin in bacteria or G418 (Geneticin®) in eukaryotes
   1911..2444    -  CDS            GmR: gentamycin acetyltransferase; aacC1; confers resistance to gentamycin
   2633..2661    -  promoter       Pc promoter: intI1 (promoter lies within the coding sequence); class 1 integron promoter
   2639..2986    -  CDS            YPR2_ECOLX (fragment): Protein predicted: Swiss-Prot protein existence level 4. From Escherichia coli.
   2991..3175    +  CDS            KanR (fragment): aminoglycoside phosphotransferase; aph(3')-Ia; confers resistance to kanamycin in bacteria or G418 (Geneticin®) in eukaryotes
   3318..3906    +  rep_origin     ori: high-copy-number ColE1/pMB1/pBR322/pUC origin of replication
   4074..4117    -  terminator     rrnB T1 terminator: Escherichia coli rrnB; transcription terminator T1 from the E. coli rrnB gene
   4249..17      +  terminator     rrnB T2 terminator (across the origin): transcription terminator T2 from the E. coli rrnB gene
>Addgene plasmid #25764 | pEN_TmiR_Gb2-K | depositor full sequence | sequence record 12089 | Author sequence
CTGACGGATGGCCTTTTTGCGTTTCTACAAACTCTTCCTGTTAGTTAGTTACTTAAGCTCGGGCCCCAAA
TAATGATTTTATTTTGACTGATAGTGACCTGTTCGTTGCAACAAATTGATAAGCAATGCTTTTTTATAAT
GCCAACTTTGTACAAAAAAGCAGGCTTTAAAGGAACCAATTCAGTCGACTGGATCCTTTACCACTCCCTA
TCAGTGATAGAGAAAAGTGAAAGTCGAGTTTACCACTCCCTATCAGTGATAGAGAAAAGTGAAAGTCGAG
TTTACCACTCCCTATCAGTGATAGAGAAAAGTGAAAGTCGAGTTTACCACTCCCTATCAGTGATAGAGAA
AAGTGAAAGTCGAGTTTACCACTCCCTATCAGTGATAGAGAAAAGTGAAAGTCGAGTTTACCACTCCCTA
TCAGTGATAGAGAAAAGTGAAAGTCGAGTTTACCACTCCCTATCAGTGATAGAGAAAAGTGAAAGTCGAG
CTCGGTACCCGGGTCGAGGTAGGCGTGTACGGTGGGAGGCCTATATAAGCAGAGCTCGTTTAGTGAACCG
TCAGATCGCCTGGAGACGCCATCCACGCTGTTTTGACCTCCATAGAAGACACCGGGACCGATCCAGCCTC
CGCGGCCCCGAACTAGTCGACTAGGGATAACAGGGTAATTGTTTGAATGAGGCTTCAGTACTTTACAGAA
TCGTTGCCTGCACATCTTGGAAACACTTGCTGGGATTACTTCTTCAGGTTAACCCAACAGAAGGCTCGAG
AAGGTATATTGCTGTTGACAGTGAGCGCGCTCATGTATTCCCACGACAATAGTGAAGCCACAGATGTATT
GTCGTGGGAATACATGAGCATGCCTACTGCCTCGGAATTCAAGGGGCTACTTTAGGAGCAATTATCTTGT
TTACTAAAACTGAATACCTTGCTATCTCTTTGATACATTTTTACAAAGCTGAATTAAAATGGTATAAATT
AAATCACTTTTTTCAATTGGAAGACTAATGCGTTTTCGAGATATCTAGACCCAGCTTTCTTGTACAAAGT
TGGCATTATAAGAAAGCATTGCTTATCAATTTGTTGCAACGAACAGGTCACTATCAGTCAAAATAAAATC
ATTATTTGCCATCCAGCTGCAGCTCTGGCCCGTGTCTCAAAATCTCTGATGTTACATTGCACAAGATAAA
AATATATCATCATGAACAATAAAACTGTCTGCTTACATAAACAGTAATACAAGGGGTGTTATGAGCCATA
TTCAACGGGAAACGTCGAGGCCGCGATTAAATTCCAACATGGATGCTGATTTATATGGGTATAAATGGGC
TCGCGATAATGTCGGGCAATCAGGTGCGACAATCTATCGCTTGTATGGGAAGCCCGATGCGCCAGAGTTG
TTTCTGAAACATGGCAAAGGTAGCGTTGCCAATGATGTTACAGATGAGATGGTCAGACTAAACTGGCTGA
CGGAATTTATGCCTCTTCCGACCATCAAGCATTTTATCCGTACTCCTGATGATGCATGGTTACTCACCAC
TGCGATCCCCGGAAAAACAGCATTCCAGGTATTAGAAGAATATCCTGATTCAGGTGAAAATATTGTTGAT
GCGCTGGCAGTGTCCCTGCGCCGGTTGCATTCGATTCCTGTTTGTAATTGTCCTTTTAACAGCGATCGCG
TATTTCGTCTCGCTCAGGCGCAATCACGAATGAATAACGGTTTGGTTGATGCGAGTGATTTTGATGACGA
GCGTAATGGCTGGCCTGTTGAACAAGTCTGGAAAGAAATGCATAAACTTTTGCCATTCTCACCGGATTCA
GTCGTCACTCATGGTGATTTCTCACTTGATAACCTTATTTTTGACGAGGGGAAATTAGGCCGGGAAGCCG
ATCTCGGCTTGAACGAATTGTTAGGTGGCGGTACTTGGGTCGATATCAAAGTGCATCACTTCTTCCCGTA
TGCCCAACTTTGTATAGAGAGCCACTGCGGGATCGTCACCGTAATCTGCTTGCACGTAGATCACATAAGC
ACCAAGCGCGTTGGCCTCATGCTTGAGGAGATTGATGAGCGCGGTGGCAATGCCCTGCCTCCGGTGCTCG
CCGGAGACTGCGAGATCATAGATATAGATCTCACTACGCGGCTGCTCAAACCTGGGCAGAACGTAAGCCG
CGAGAGCGCCAACAACCGCTTCTTGGTCGAAGGCAGCAAGCGCGATGAATGTCTTACTACGGAGCAAGTT
CCCGAGGTAATCGGAGTCCGGCTGATGTTGGGAGTAGGTGGCTACGTCTCCGAACTCACGACCGAAAAGA
TCAAGAGCAGCCCGCATGGATTTGACTTGGTCAGGGCCGAGCCTACATGTGCGAATGATGCCCATACTTG
AGCCACCTAACTTTGTTTTAGGGCGACTGCCCTGCTGCGTAACATCGTTGCTGCTGCGTAACATCGTTGC
TGCTCCATAACATCAAACATCGACCCACGGCGTAACGCGCTTGCTGCTTGGATGCCCGAGGCATAGACTG
TACAAAAAAACAGTCATAACAAGCCATGAAAACCGCCACTGCGCCGTTACCACCGCTGCGTTCGGTCAAG
GTTCTGGACCAGTTGCGTGAGCGCATACGCTACTTGCATTACAGTTTACGAACCGAACAGGCTTATGTCA
ACTGGGTTCGTGCCTTCATCCGTTTCCACGGTGTGCGTCACCCGGCAACCTTGGGCAGCAGCGAAGTCGA
GGCATTTCTGTCCTGGCTGGCGAACGAGCGCAAGGTTTCGGTCTCCACGCATCGTCAGGCATTGGCGGCC
TTGCTGTTCTTCTACGGCAAGGTGCTGTGCACGGATCTGCCCTGGCTTCAGGAGATCGGAAGACCTCGGC
CGTCGCGGCGCTTGCCGGTGGTGCTGACCCCGGATGAAGTGGTTCGCATCCTCGGTTTTCTGGAAGGCGA
GCATCGTTTGTTCGCCCAGGACTCTAGCTATAGTTCTAGTGGTTGGCTACTAATAGGTTGTATTGATGTT
GGACGAGTCGGAATCGCAGACCGATACCAGGATCTTGCCATCCTATGGAACTGCCTCGGTGAGTTTTCTC
CTTCATTACAGAAACGGCTTTTTCAAAAATATGGTATTGATAATCCTGATATGAATAAATTGCAGTTTCA
TTTGATGCTCGATGAGTTTTTCTAATCAGAATTGGTTAATTGGTTGTAACACTGGCAGAGCATTACGCTG
ACTTGACGGGACGGCGCAAGCTCATGACCAAAATCCCTTAACGTGAGTTTTCGTTCCACTGAGCGTCAGA
CCCCGTAGAAAAGATCAAAGGATCTTCTTGAGATCCTTTTTTTCTGCGCGTAATCTGCTGCTTGCAAACA
AAAAAACCACCGCTACCAGCGGTGGTTTGTTTGCCGGATCAAGAGCTACCAACTCTTTTTCCGAAGGTAA
CTGGCTTCAGCAGAGCGCAGATACCAAATACTGTCCTTCTAGTGTAGCCGTAGTTAGGCCACCACTTCAA
GAACTCTGTAGCACCGCCTACATACCTCGCTCTGCTAATCCTGTTACCAGTGGCTGCTGCCAGTGGCGAT
AAGTCGTGTCTTACCGGGTTGGACTCAAGACGATAGTTACCGGATAAGGCGCAGCGGTCGGGCTGAACGG
GGGGTTCGTGCACACAGCCCAGCTTGGAGCGAACGACCTACACCGAACTGAGATACCTACAGCGTGAGCT
ATGAGAAAGCGCCACGCTTCCCGAAGGGAGAAAGGCGGACAGGTATCCGGTAAGCGGCAGGGTCGGAACA
GGAGAGCGCACGAGGGAGCTTCCAGGGGGAAACGCCTGGTATCTTTATAGTCCTGTCGGGTTTCGCCACC
TCTGACTTGAGCGTCGATTTTTGTGATGCTCGTCAGGGGGGCGGAGCCTATGGAAAAACGCCAGCAACGC
GGCCTTTTTACGGTTCCTGGCCTTTTGCTGGCCTTTTGCTCACATGTTCTTTCCTGCGTTATCCCCTGAT
TCTGTGGATAACCGTATTACCGCTAGCATGGATCTCGGGGACGTCTAACTACTAAGCGAGAGTAGGGAAC
TGCCAGGCATCAAATAAAACGAAAGGCTCAGTCGGAAGACTGGGCCTTTCGTTTTATCTGTTGTTTGTCG
GTGAACGCTCTCCTGAGTAGGACAAATCCGCCGGGAGCGGATTTGAACGTTGTGAAGCAACGGCCCGGAG
GGTGGCGGGCAGGACGCCCGCCATAAACTGCCAGGCATCAAACTAAGCAGAAGGCCATC
