>Addgene plasmid #25764 | pEN_TmiR_Gb2-K | addgene partial sequence | sequence record 31791 | 25764 with pCEP-fwd
GAAGACACCGGGACCGATCCAGCCTCCGCGGCCCCGAATCTAGTCGACTAGGGATAACAGGGTAATTGTT
TGAATGAGGCTTCAGTACTTTACAGAATCGTTGCCTGCACATCTTGGAAACACTTGCTGGGATTACTTCT
TCAGGTTAACCCAACAGAAGGCTCGAGAAGGTATATTGCTGTTGACAGTGAGCGCGCTCATGTATTCCCA
CGACAATAGTGAAGCCACAGATGTATTGTCGTGGGAATACATGAGCATGCCTACTGCCTCGGAATTCAAG
GGGCTACTTTAGGAGCAATTATCTTGTTTACTAAAACTGAATACCTTGCTATCTCTTTGATACATTTTTA
CAAAGCTGAATTAAAATGGTATAAATTAAATCACTTTTTTCAATTCGCGGCCGCACTCGAGATATCTAGA
CCCAGCTTTCTTGTACAAAGTTGGCATTATAAGAAAGCATTGCTTATCAATTTGTTGCAACGAACAGG
